Addgene plasmid #141014: pDONR-P3P1r
Purpose: (Empty Backbone) Mutisite Gateway mediated vector construction
Depositing lab: Hideyuki Okano. Depositing organization: Keio University. Publication: A versatile toolbox for knock-in gene targeting based on the Multisite Gateway technology. Yoshimatsu S, Sone T, Nakajima M, Sato T, Okochi R, Ishikawa M, Nakamura M, Sasaki E, Shiozawa S, Okano H. PLoS One. 2019 Aug 27;14(8):e0221164. doi: 10.1371/journal.pone.0221164. eCollection 2019. PubMed 31454364.
Backbone
  Vector backbone: pDONR
  Backbone manufacturer: Thermo Fisher Scientific
  Vector type: Mammalian Expression
Growth in bacteria
  Bacterial resistance: Chloramphenicol and Kanamycin, 25 & 50 μg/mL
  Growth temperature: 37°C
  Growth strain: ccdB Survival
  Copy number: High Copy
Gene/Insert
  Gene/Insert name: None
Terms and licenses: Academic/Nonprofit Terms; Industry Terms: Not Available to Industry
Depositor comments: Please note: Plasmid contains a T to C nucleotide mutation in attP1. This mutation is not known to affect plasmid function.
How to cite: pDONR-P3P1r was a gift from Hideyuki Okano (Addgene plasmid # 141014 ; http://n2t.net/addgene:141014 ; RRID:Addgene_141014)
