[The description below was written by a language model from this plasmid's Addgene catalogue record and pLannotate feature annotations shown in this document.]
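Description:
pDONR-P3P1r is an empty Gateway donor vector of about 4.8 kb, built on the Thermo Fisher pDONR backbone and intended for MultiSite Gateway assembly of more complex constructs. The associated work describes a toolbox for knock-in gene targeting vectors. Although catalogued as a mammalian expression vector, the annotated features contain no mammalian promoter or expression cassette. It functions as a bacterial cloning intermediate. It replicates in E. coli from a high-copy ColE1/pUC-type origin and carries a kanamycin resistance gene (aph(3')-Ia) on the backbone. The rrnB T1 and T2 terminators lie upstream of the cloning region, which in pDONR vectors helps shield the cassette from read-through transcription, and a T7 promoter lies beside the attP1 site. Short lacI, lacZα and dpnD fragments are also annotated and are probably backbone remnants or annotation hits rather than functional elements.

The working part of the plasmid is the counter-selection cassette flanked by attP3 and attP1, mutant attP sites recognised in the BP Clonase reaction. Between them sit the ccdB toxin gene (with a partial ccdA fragment) and a chloramphenicol acetyltransferase gene driven by the cat promoter. Because ccdB is lethal to ordinary E. coli strains, the empty vector is maintained in a ccdB-resistant strain under both chloramphenicol and kanamycin selection. In a BP reaction, a PCR product with the matching attB sites replaces the ccdB/CmR cassette, giving a kanamycin-resistant entry clone that survives in standard hosts. The attP3/attP1r pairing defines the position and orientation the cloned fragment will take in a later multi-fragment LR assembly. The depositor notes a single T-to-C change in attP1 that is not known to affect function.
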