Features (pLannotate 1.2.2; 14 found; start..end, strand, type, name):
      3..234     +  protein_bind   attP3: mutant version of attP; recombination site for the Gateway® BP reaction BP Clonase™
    437..589     -  CDS            dpnD (fragment): DPND_STRPN - Protein predicted: Swiss-Prot protein existence level 4. From Streptococcus pneumoniae serotype 4 (strain ATCC BAA-334 / TIGR4).
    633..935     -  CDS            ccdB: CCDB_ECOLI - Also known as G, letB, letD. Experimental evidence at protein level: Swiss-Prot protein existence level 1. Toxic component of a type II toxin-antitoxin (TA) system, functioning in plasmid maintainence. Responsible for the post- segregational killing (PSK) of plasmid-free cells, also referred to as a plasmid addiction system. Half-life of over 2 hours. Cell killing by CcdB is accompanied by filamentation, defects in chromosome and plasmid segregation, defects in cell division, formation of anucleate cells, decreased DNA synthesis and plasmid loss. Interferes with the activity of DN
    940..1098    -  CDS            ccdA (fragment): CCDA_ECO57 - Also known as H, letA. Experimental evidence at protein level: Swiss-Prot protein existence level 1. Antitoxin component of a type II toxin-antitoxin (TA) system which inhibits the post-segregational killing (PSK) of plasmid-free cells, also referred to as a plasmid addiction system. Binds to and blocks the activity of CcdB; will also remove bound CcdB protein from the CcdB-GyrA complex by forming a CcdA-CcdB complex, a process termed rejuvenation. Functions as a transcriptional corepressor for the ccdAB operon, repression also requires CcdB (By similarity). From Escherichia coli
   1280..1938    -  CDS            CmR: chloramphenicol acetyltransferase; cat; confers resistance to chloramphenicol
   1939..2041    -  promoter       cat promoter: promoter of the E. coli cat gene encoding chloramphenicol acetyltransferase
   2199..2430    +  protein_bind   attP1: mutant version of attP; recombination site for the Gateway® BP reaction BP Clonase™
   2470..2488    -  promoter       T7 promoter: promoter for bacteriophage T7 RNA polymerase
   2622..3431    +  CDS            KanR: aminoglycoside phosphotransferase; aph(3')-Ia; confers resistance to kanamycin in bacteria or G418 (Geneticin®) in eukaryotes
   3578..4166    +  rep_origin     ori: high-copy-number ColE1/pMB1/pBR322/pUC origin of replication
   4349..4441    +  CDS            lacI (fragment): lac repressor; lacI; The lac repressor binds to the lac operator to inhibit transcription in E. coli. This inhibition can be relieved by adding lactose or isopropyl-β-D-thiogalactopyranoside (IPTG).
   4496..4523    -  terminator     rrnB T2 terminator: transcription terminator T2 from the E. coli rrnB gene
   4655..4698    +  terminator     rrnB T1 terminator: Escherichia coli rrnB; transcription terminator T1 from the E. coli rrnB gene
   4745..4781    -  CDS            lacZα (fragment): LacZα fragment of β-galactosidase; lacZ fragment
>Addgene plasmid #141014 | pDONR-P3P1r | addgene full sequence | sequence record 301953 | Addgene NGS Result
CCAAATAATGATTTTATTTTGACTGATAGTGACCTGTTCGTTGCAACAAATTGATGAGCAATGCTTTTTT
ATAATGCCAACTTTGTATAATAAAGTTGAACGAGAAACGTAAAATGATATAAATATCAATATATTAAATT
AGATTTTGCATAAAAAACAGACTACATAATACTGTAAAACACAACATATCCAGTCACTATGAATCAACTA
CTTAGATGGTATTAGTGACCTGTAGTCGACCGACAGCCTTCCAAATGTTCTTCGGGTGATGCTGCCAACT
TAGTCGACCGACAGCCTTCCAAATGTTCTTCTCAAACGGAATCGTCGTATCCAGCCTACTCGCTATTGTC
CTCAATGCCGTATTAAATCATAAAAAGAAATAAGAAAAAGAGGTGCGAGCCTCTTTTTTGTGTGACAAAA
TAAAAACATCTACCTATTCATATACGCTAGTGTCATAGTCCTGAAAATCATCTGCATCAAGAACAATTTC
ACAACTCTTATACTTTTCTCTTACAAGTCGTTCGGCTTCATCTGGATTTTCAGCCTCTATACTTACTAAA
CGTGATAAAGTTTCTGTAATTTCTACTGTATCGACCTGCAGACTGGCTGTGTATAAGGGAGCCTGACATT
TATATTCCCCAGAACATCAGGTTAATGGCGTTTTTGATGTCATTTTCGCGGTGGCTGAGATCAGCCACTT
CTTCCCCGATAACGGAGACCGGCACACTGGCCATATCGGTGGTCATCATGCGCCAGCTTTCATCCCCGAT
ATGCACCACCGGGTAAAGTTCACGGGAGACTTTATCTGACAGCAGACGTGCACTGGCCAGGGGGATCACC
ATCCGTCGCCCGGGCGTGTCAATAATATCACTCTGTACATCCACAAACAGACGATAACGGCTCTCTCTTT
TATAGGTGTAAACCTTAAACTGCATTTCACCAGCCCCTGTTCTCGTCAGCAAAAGAGCCGTTCATTTCAA
TAAACCGGGCGACCTCAGCCATCCCTTCCTGATTTTCCGCTTTCCAGCGTTCGGCACGCAGACGACGGGC
TTCATTCTGCATGGTTGTGCTTACCAGACCGGAGATATTGACATCATATATGCCTTGAGCAACTGATAGC
TGTCGCTGTCAACTGTCACTGTAATACGCTGCTTCATAGCATACCTCTTTTTGACATACTTCGGGTATAC
ATATCAGTATATATTCTTATACCGCAAAAATCAGCGCGCAAATACGCATACTGTTATCTGGCTTTTAGTA
AGCCGGATCCACGCGGCGTTTACGCCCCCCCTGCCACTCATCGCAGTACTGTTGTAATTCATTAAGCATT
CTGCCGACATGGAAGCCATCACAAACGGCATGATGAACCTGAATCGCCAGCGGCATCAGCACCTTGTCGC
CTTGCGTATAATATTTGCCCATGGTGAAAACGGGGGCGAAGAAGTTGTCCATATTGGCCACGTTTAAATC
AAAACTGGTGAAACTCACCCAGGGATTGGCTGAGACGAAAAACATATTCTCAATAAACCCTTTAGGGAAA
TAGGCCAGGTTTTCACCGTAACACGCCACATCTTGCGAATATATGTGTAGAAACTGCCGGAAATCGTCGT
GGTATTCACTCCAGAGCGATGAAAACGTTTCAGTTTGCTCATGGAAAACGGTGTAACAAGGGTGAACACT
ATCCCATATCACCAGCTCACCGTCTTTCATTGCCATACGGAATTCCGGATGAGCATTCATCAGGCGGGCA
AGAATGTGAATAAAGGCCGGATAAAACTTGTGCTTATTTTTCTTTACGGTCTTTAAAAAGGCCGTAATAT
CCAGCTGAACGGTCTGGTTATAGGTACATTGAGCAACTGACTGAAATGCCTCAAAATGTTCTTTACGATG
CCATTGGGATATATCAACGGTGGTATATCCAGTGATTTTTTTCTCCATTTTAGCTTCCTTAGCTCCTGAA
AATCTCGATAACTCAAAAAATACGCCCGGTAGTGATCTTATTTCATTATGGTGAAAGTTGGAACCTCTTA
CGTGCCGATCAACGTCTCATTTTCGCCAAAAGTTGGCCCAGGGCTTCCCGGTATCAACAGGGACACCAGG
ATTTATTTATTCTGCGAAGTGATCTTCCGTCACAGGTATTTATTCGGCGCAAAGTGCGTCGGGTGATGCT
GCCAACTTAGTCGACGCTCTAGAGCTCCAAATAATGATTTTATTTTGACTGATAGTGACCTGTTCGTTGC
AACAAATTGATAAGCAATGCTTTTTTATAATGCCAACTTTGTACAAAAAAGTTGAACGAGAAACGTAAAA
TGATATAAATATCAATATATTAAATTAGATTTTGCATAAAAAACAGACTACATAATACTGTAAAACACAA
CATATGCAGTCACTATGAACCAACTACTTAGATGGTATTAGTGACCTGTAGAATTCGAGCTCTAGAGCTG
CAGGGCGGCCGCGATATCCCCTATAGTGAGTCGTATTACATGGTCATAGCTGTTTCCTGGCAGCTCTGGC
CCGTGTCTCAAAATCTCTGATGTTACATTGCACAAGATAAAAATATATCATCATGAACAATAAAACTGTC
TGCTTACATAAACAGTAATACAAGGGGTGTTATGAGCCATATTCAACGGGAAACGTCGAGGCCGCGATTA
AATTCCAACATGGATGCTGATTTATATGGGTATAAATGGGCTCGCGATAATGTCGGGCAATCAGGTGCGA
CAATCTATCGCTTGTATGGGAAGCCCGATGCGCCAGAGTTGTTTCTGAAACATGGCAAAGGTAGCGTTGC
CAATGATGTTACAGATGAGATGGTCAGACTAAACTGGCTGACGGAATTTATGCCTCTTCCGACCATCAAG
CATTTTATCCGTACTCCTGATGATGCATGGTTACTCACCACTGCGATCCCCGGAAAAACAGCATTCCAGG
TATTAGAAGAATATCCTGATTCAGGTGAAAATATTGTTGATGCGCTGGCAGTGTTCCTGCGCCGGTTGCA
TTCGATTCCTGTTTGTAATTGTCCTTTTAACAGCGATCGCGTATTTCGTCTCGCTCAGGCGCAATCACGA
ATGAATAACGGTTTGGTTGATGCGAGTGATTTTGATGACGAGCGTAATGGCTGGCCTGTTGAACAAGTCT
GGAAAGAAATGCATAAACTTTTGCCATTCTCACCGGATTCAGTCGTCACTCATGGTGATTTCTCACTTGA
TAACCTTATTTTTGACGAGGGGAAATTAATAGGTTGTATTGATGTTGGACGAGTCGGAATCGCAGACCGA
TACCAGGATCTTGCCATCCTATGGAACTGCCTCGGTGAGTTTTCTCCTTCATTACAGAAACGGCTTTTTC
AAAAATATGGTATTGATAATCCTGATATGAATAAATTGCAGTTTCATTTGATGCTCGATGAGTTTTTCTA
ATCAGAATTGGTTAATTGGTTGTAACACTGGCAGAGCATTACGCTGACTTGACGGGACGGCGCAAGCTCA
TGACCAAAATCCCTTAACGTGAGTTACGCGTCGTTCCACTGAGCGTCAGACCCCGTAGAAAAGATCAAAG
GATCTTCTTGAGATCCTTTTTTTCTGCGCGTAATCTGCTGCTTGCAAACAAAAAAACCACCGCTACCAGC
GGTGGTTTGTTTGCCGGATCAAGAGCTACCAACTCTTTTTCCGAAGGTAACTGGCTTCAGCAGAGCGCAG
ATACCAAATACTGTTCTTCTAGTGTAGCCGTAGTTAGGCCACCACTTCAAGAACTCTGTAGCACCGCCTA
CATACCTCGCTCTGCTAATCCTGTTACCAGTGGCTGCTGCCAGTGGCGATAAGTCGTGTCTTACCGGGTT
GGACTCAAGACGATAGTTACCGGATAAGGCGCAGCGGTCGGGCTGAACGGGGGGTTCGTGCACACAGCCC
AGCTTGGAGCGAACGACCTACACCGAACTGAGATACCTACAGCGTGAGCTATGAGAAAGCGCCACGCTTC
CCGAAGGGAGAAAGGCGGACAGGTATCCGGTAAGCGGCAGGGTCGGAACAGGAGAGCGCACGAGGGAGCT
TCCAGGGGGAAACGCCTGGTATCTTTATAGTCCTGTCGGGTTTCGCCACCTCTGACTTGAGCGTCGATTT
TTGTGATGCTCGTCAGGGGGGCGGAGCCTATGGAAAAACGCCAGCAACGCGGCCTTTTTACGGTTCCTGG
CCTTTTGCTGGCCTTTTGCTCACATGTTCTTTCCTGCGTTATCCCCTGATTCTGTGGATAACCGTATTAC
CGCCTTTGAGTGAGCTGATACCGCTCGCCGCAGCCGAACGACCGAGCGCAGCGAGTCAGTGAGCGAGGAA
GCGGAAGAGCGCCCAATACGCAAACCGCCTCTCCCCGCGCGTTGGCCGATTCATTAATGCAGCTGGCACG
ACAGGTTTCCCGACTGGAAAGCGGGCAGTGAGCGCAACGCAATTAATACGCGTACCGCTAGCCAGGAAGA
GTTTGTAGAAACGCAAAAAGGCCATCCGTCAGGATGGCCTTCTGCTTAGTTTGATGCCTGGCAGTTTATG
GCGGGCGTCCTGCCCGCCACCCTCCGGGCCGTTGCTTCACAACGTTCAAATCCGCTCCCGGCGGATTTGT
CCTACTCAGGAGAGCGTTCACCGACAAACAACAGATAAAACGAAAGGCCCAGTCTTCCGACTGAGCCTTT
CGTTTTATTTGATGCCTGGCAGTTCCCTACTCTCGCGTTAACGCTAGCATGGATGTTTTCCCAGTCACGA
CGTTGTAAAACGACGGCCAGTCTTAAGCTCGGGCC
